>Addgene plasmid #89360 | pMCB306 | addgene full sequence | sequence record 176443 | Addgene NGS Result
GGCTTGACCGACAATTGCATGAAGAATCTGCTTAGGGTTAGGCGTTTTGCGCTGCTTCGCGATGTACGGG
CCAGATATACGCGTTGACATTGATTATTGACTAGTTATTAATAGTAATCAATTACGGGGTCATTAGTTCA
TAGCCCATATATGGAGTTCCGCGTTACATAACTTACGGTAAATGGCCCGCCTGGCTGACCGCCCAACGAC
CCCCGCCCATTGACGTCAATAATGACGTATGTTCCCATAGTAACGCCAATAGGGACTTTCCATTGACGTC
AATGGGTGGAGTATTTACGGTAAACTGCCCACTTGGCAGTACATCAAGTGTATCATATGCCAAGTACGCC
CCCTATTGACGTCAATGACGGTAAATGGCCCGCCTGGCATTATGCCCAGTACATGACCTTATGGGACTTT
CCTACTTGGCAGTACATCTACGTATTAGTCATCGCTATTACCATGGTGATGCGGTTTTGGCAGTACATCA
ATGGGCGTGGATAGCGGTTTGACTCACGGGGATTTCCAAGTCTCCACCCCATTGACGTCAATGGGAGTTT
GTTTTGGCACCAAAATCAACGGGACTTTCCAAAATGTCGTAACAACTCCGCCCCATTGACGCAAATGGGC
GGTAGGCGTGTACGGTGGGAGGTCTATATAAGCAGCGCGTTTTGCCTGTACTGGGTCTCTCTGGTTAGAC
CAGATCTGAGCCTGGGAGCTCTCTGGCTAACTAGGGAACCCACTGCTTAAGCCTCAATAAAGCTTGCCTT
GAGTGCTTCAAGTAGTGTGTGCCCGTCTGTTGTGTGACTCTGGTAACTAGAGATCCCTCAGACCCTTTTA
GTCAGTGTGGAAAATCTCTAGCAGTGGCGCCCGAACAGGGACTTGAAAGCGAAAGGGAAACCAGAGGAGC
TCTCTCGACGCAGGACTCGGCTTGCTGAAGCGCGCACGGCAAGAGGCGAGGGGCGGCGACTGGTGAGTAC
GCCAAAAATTTTGACTAGCGGAGGCTAGAAGGAGAGAGATGGGTGCGAGAGCGTCAGTATTAAGCGGGGG
AGAATTAGATCGCGATGGGAAAAAATTCGGTTAAGGCCAGGGGGAAAGAAAAAATATAAATTAAAACATA
TAGTATGGGCAAGCAGGGAGCTAGAACGATTCGCAGTTAATCCTGGCCTGTTAGAAACATCAGAAGGCTG
TAGACAAATACTGGGACAGCTACAACCATCCCTTCAGACAGGATCAGAAGAACTTAGATCATTATATAAT
ACAGTAGCAACCCTCTATTGTGTGCATCAAAGGATAGAGATAAAAGACACCAAGGAAGCTTTAGACAAGA
TAGAGGAAGAGCAAAACAAAAGTAAGACCACCGCACAGCAAGCGGCCGGCCGCTGATCTTCAGACCTGGA
GGAGGAGATATGAGGGACAATTGGAGAAGTGAATTATATAAATATAAAGTAGTAAAAATTGAACCATTAG
GAGTAGCACCCACCAAGGCAAAGAGAAGAGTGGTGCAGAGAGAAAAAAGAGCAGTGGGAATAGGAGCTTT
GTTCCTTGGGTTCTTGGGAGCAGCAGGAAGCACTATGGGCGCAGCGTCAATGACGCTGACGGTACAGGCC
AGACAATTATTGTCTGGTATAGTGCAGCAGCAGAACAATTTGCTGAGGGCTATTGAGGCGCAACAGCATC
TGTTGCAACTCACAGTCTGGGGCATCAAGCAGCTCCAGGCAAGAATCCTGGCTGTGGAAAGATACCTAAA
GGATCAACAGCTCCTGGGGATTTGGGGTTGCTCTGGAAAACTCATTTGCACCACTGCTGTGCCTTGGAAT
GCTAGTTGGAGTAATAAATCTCTGGAACAGATTTGGAATCACACGACCTGGATGGAGTGGGACAGAGAAA
TTAACAATTACACAAGCTTAATACACTCCTTAATTGAAGAATCGCAAAACCAGCAAGAAAAGAATGAACA
AGAATTATTGGAATTAGATAAATGGGCAAGTTTGTGGAATTGGTTTAACATAACAAATTGGCTGTGGTAT
ATAAAATTATTCATAATGATAGTAGGAGGCTTGGTAGGTTTAAGAATAGTTTTTGCTGTACTTTCTATAG
TGAATAGAGTTAGGCAGGGATATTCACCATTATCGTTTCAGACCCACCTCCCAACCCCGAGGGGACCCGA
CAGGCCCGAAGGAATAGAAGAAGAAGGTGGAGAGAGAGACAGAGACAGATCCATTCGATTAGTGAACGGA
TCGGCACTGCGTGCGCCAATTCTGCAGACAAATGGCAGTATTCATCCACAATTTTAAAAGAAAAGGGGGG
ATTGGGGGGTACAGTGCAGGGGAAAGAATAGTAGACATAATAGCAACAGACATACAAACTAAAGAATTAC
AAAAACAAATTACAAAAATTCAAAATTTTCGGGTTTATTACAGGGACAGCAGAGATCCAGTTTGGTTAGT
ACCGGGCCCGCTCTAGAGATCCGACGCGCCATCTCTAGGCCCGCGCCGGCCCCCTCGCACGGACTTGTGG
GAGAAGCTCGGCTACTCCCCTGCCCCGGTTAATTTGCATATAATATTTCCTAGTAACTATAGAGGCTTAA
TGTGCGATAAAAGACAGATAATCTGTTCTTTTTAATACTAGCTACATTTTACATGATAGGCTTGGATTTC
TATAACTTCGTATAGCATACATTATACGAAGTTATAAACAGCACAAAAGGAAACTCACCCTAACTGTAAA
GTAATTGTGTGTTTTGAGACTATAAGTATCCCTTGGAGAACCACCTTGTTGGACCAGGATGGGCACCACC
CGTTTAAGAGCTAAGCTGGAAACAGCATAGCAAGTTTAAATAAGGCTAGTCCGTTATCAACTTGAAAAAG
TGGCACCGAGTCGGTGCTTTTTTTCTCGAGTACTAGGATCCATTAGGCGGCCGCGTGGATAACCGTATTA
CCGCCATGCATGTGCCCGTCAGTGGGCAGAGCGCACATCGCCCACAGTCCCCGAGAAGTTGGGGGGAGGG
GTCGGCAATTGAACCGGTGCCTAGAGAAGGTGGCGCGGGGTAAACTGGGAAAGTGATGTCGTGTACTGGC
TCCGCCTTTTTCCCGAGGGTGGGGGAGAACCGTATATAAGTGCAGTAGTCGCCGTGAACGTTCTTTTTCG
CAACGGGTTTGCCGCCAGAACACAGGTAAGTGCCGTGTGTGGTTCCCGCGGGCCTGGCCTCTTTACGGGT
TATGGCCCTTGCGTGCCTTGAATTACTTCCACCTGGCTGCAGTACGTGATTCTTGATCCCGAGCTTCGGG
TTGGAAGTGGGTGGGAGAGTTCGAGGCCTTGCGCTTAAGGAGCCCCTTCGCCTCGTGCTTGAGTTGAGGC
CTGGCCTGGGCGCTGGGGCCGCCGCGTGCGAATCTGGTGGCACCTTCGCGCCTGTCTCGCTGCTTTCGAT
AAGTCTCTAGCCATTTAAAATTTTTGATGACCTGCTGCGACGCTTTTTTTCTGGCAAGATAGTCTTGTAA
ATGCGGGCCAAGATCTGCACACTGGTATTTCGGTTTTTGGGGCCGCGGGCGGCGACGGGGCCCGTGCGTC
CCAGCGCACATGTTCGGCGAGGCGGGGCCTGCGAGCGCGGCCACCGAGAATCGGACGGGGGTAGTCTCAA
GCTGGCCGGCCTGCTCTGGTGCCTGGCCTCGCGCCGCCGTGTATCGCCCCGCCCTGGGCGGCAAGGCTGG
CCCGGTCGGCACCAGTTGCGTGAGCGGAAAGATGGCCGCTTCCCGGCCCTGCTGCAGGGAGCTCAAAATG
GAGGACGCGGCGCTCGGGAGAGCGGGCGGGTGAGTCACCCACACAAAGGAAAAGGGCCTTTCCGTCCTCA
GCCGTCGCTTCATGTGACTCCACGGAGTACCGGGCGCCGTCCAGGCACCTCGATTAGTTCTCGCGCTTTT
GGAGTACGTCGTCTTTAGGTTGGGGGGAGGGGTTTTATGCGATGGAGTTTCCCCACACTGAGTGGGTGGA
GACTGAAGTTAGGCCAGCTTGGCACTTGATGTAATTCTCCTTGGAATTTGCCCTTTTTGAGTTTGGATCT
TGGTTCATTCTCAAGCCTCAGACAGTGGTTCAAAGTTTTTTTCTTCCATTTCAGGTGTCGTGAGCTAGCC
CACCATGACCGAGTACAAGCCCACGGTGCGCCTCGCCACCCGCGACGACGTCCCCCGGGCCGTACGCACC
CTCGCCGCCGCGTTCGCCGACTACCCCGCCACGCGCCACACCGTCGACCCGGACCGCCACATCGAGCGGG
TCACCGAGCTGCAAGAACTCTTCCTCACGCGCGTCGGGCTCGACATCGGCAAGGTGTGGGTCGCGGACGA
CGGCGCCGCGGTGGCGGTCTGGACCACGCCGGAGAGCGTCGAAGCGGGGGCGGTGTTCGCCGAGATCGGC
CCGCGCATGGCCGAGTTGAGCGGTTCCCGGCTGGCCGCGCAGCAACAGATGGAAGGCCTCCTGGCGCCGC
ACCGGCCCAAGGAGCCCGCGTGGTTCCTGGCCACCGTCGGCGTCTCGCCCGACCACCAGGGCAAGGGTCT
GGGCAGCGCCGTCGTGCTCCCCGGAGTGGAGGCGGCCGAGCGCGCCGGGGTGCCCGCCTTCCTGGAGACC
TCCGCGCCCCGCAACCTCCCCTTCTACGAGCGGCTCGGCTTCACCGTCACCGCCGACGTCGAGGTGCCCG
AAGGACCGCGCACCTGGTGCATGACCCGCAAGCCCGGTGCCGGATCGGGAGAGGGCAGAGGAAGTCTGCT
AACATGCGGTGACGTCGAGGAGAATCCTGGCCCACCGGTCGCCACCATGGTGAGCAAGGGCGAGGAGCTG
TTCACCGGGGTGGTGCCCATCCTGGTCGAGCTGGACGGCGACGTAAACGGCCACAAGTTCAGCGTGTCTG
GCGAGGGCGAGGGCGATGCCACCTACGGCAAGCTGACCCTGAAGTTCATCTGCACCACCGGCAAGCTGCC
CGTGCCCTGGCCCACCCTCGTGACCACCCTGACCTACGGCGTGCAGTGCTTCAGCCGCTACCCCGACCAC
ATGAAGCAGCACGACTTCTTCAAGTCCGCCATGCCCGAAGGCTACGTCCAGGAGCGCACCATCTTCTTCA
AGGACGACGGCAACTACAAGACCCGCGCCGAGGTGAAGTTCGAGGGCGACACCCTGGTGAACCGCATCGA
GCTGAAGGGCATCGACTTCAAGGAGGACGGCAACATCCTGGGGCACAAGCTGGAGTACAACTACAACAGC
CACAACGTCTATATCATGGCCGACAAGCAGAAGAACGGCATCAAGGCGAACTTCAAGATCCGCCACAACA
TCGAGGACGGCAGCGTGCAGCTCGCCGACCACTACCAGCAGAACACCCCCATCGGCGACGGCCCCGTGCT
GCTGCCCGACAACCACTACCTGAGCACCCAGTCCGCCCTGAGCAAAGACCCCAACGAGAAGCGCGATCAC
ATGGTCCTGCTGGAGTTCGTGACCGCCGCCGGGATCACTCTCGGCATGGACGAGCTGTACAAGTAATAAG
AATTCGTCGAGGGACCTAATAACTTCGTATAGCATACATTATACGAAGTTATACATGTTTAAGGGTTCCG
GTTCCACTAGGTACAATTCGATATCAAGCTTATCGATAATCAACCTCTGGATTACAAAATTTGTGAAAGA
TTGACTGGTATTCTTAACTATGTTGCTCCTTTTACGCTATGTGGATACGCTGCTTTAATGCCTTTGTATC
ATGCTATTGCTTCCCGTATGGCTTTCATTTTCTCCTCCTTGTATAAATCCTGGTTGCTGTCTCTTTATGA
GGAGTTGTGGCCCGTTGTCAGGCAACGTGGCGTGGTGTGCACTGTGTTTGCTGACGCAACCCCCACTGGT
TGGGGCATTGCCACCACCTGTCAGCTCCTTTCCGGGACTTTCGCTTTCCCCCTCCCTATTGCCACGGCGG
AACTCATCGCCGCCTGCCTTGCCCGCTGCTGGACAGGGGCTCGGCTGTTGGGCACTGACAATTCCGTGGT
GTTGTCGGGGAAATCATCGTCCTTTCCTTGGCTGCTCGCCTGTGTTGCCACCTGGATTCTGCGCGGGACG
TCCTTCTGCTACGTCCCTTCGGCCCTCAATCCAGCGGACCTTCCTTCCCGCGGCCTGCTGCCGGCTCTGC
GGCCTCTTCCGCGTCTTCGCCTTCGCCCTCAGACGAGTCGGATCTCCCTTTGGGCCGCCTCCCCGCATCG
ATACCGTCGACCTCGATCGAGACCTAGAAAAACATGGAGCAATCACAAGTAGCAATACAGCAGCTACCAA
TGCTGATTGTGCCTGGCTAGAAGCACAAGAGGAGGAGGAGGTGGGTTTTCCAGTCACACCTCAGGTACCT
TTAAGACCAATGACTTACAAGGCAGCTGTAGATCTTAGCCACTTTTTAAAAGAAAAGGGGGGACTGGAAG
GGCTAATTCACTCCCAACGAAGACAAGATATCCTTGATCTGTGGATCTACCACACACAAGGCTACTTCCC
TGATTGGCAGAACTACACACCAGGGCCAGGGATCAGATATCCACTGACCTTTGGATGGTGCTACAAGCTA
GTACCAGTTGAGCAAGAGAAGGTAGAAGAAGCCAATGAAGGAGAGAACACCCGCTTGTTACACCCTGTGA
GCCTGCATGGGATGGATGACCCGGAGAGAGAAGTATTAGAGTGGAGGTTTGACAGCCGCCTAGCATTTCA
TCACATGGCCCGAGAGCTGCATCCGGACTGTACTGGGTCTCTCTGGTTAGACCAGATCTGAGCCTGGGAG
CTCTCTGGCTAACTAGGGAACCCACTGCTTAAGCCTCAATAAAGCTTGCCTTGAGTGCTTCAAGTAGTGT
GTGCCCGTCTGTTGTGTGACTCTGGTAACTAGAGATCCCTCAGACCCTTTTAGTCAGTGTGGAAAATCTC
TAGCAGCATGTGAGCAAAAGGCCAGCAAAAGGCCAGGAACCGTAAAAAGGCCGCGTTGCTGGCGTTTTTC
CATAGGCTCCGCCCCCCTGACGAGCATCACAAAAATCGACGCTCAAGTCAGAGGTGGCGAAACCCGACAG
GACTATAAAGATACCAGGCGTTTCCCCCTGGAAGCTCCCTCGTGCGCTCTCCTGTTCCGACCCTGCCGCT
TACCGGATACCTGTCCGCCTTTCTCCCTTCGGGAAGCGTGGCGCTTTCTCATAGCTCACGCTGTAGGTAT
CTCAGTTCGGTGTAGGTCGTTCGCTCCAAGCTGGGCTGTGTGCACGAACCCCCCGTTCAGCCCGACCGCT
GCGCCTTATCCGGTAACTATCGTCTTGAGTCCAACCCGGTAAGACACGACTTATCGCCACTGGCAGCAGC
CACTGGTAACAGGATTAGCAGAGCGAGGTATGTAGGCGGTGCTACAGAGTTCTTGAAGTGGTGGCCTAAC
TACGGCTACACTAGAAGAACAGTATTTGGTATCTGCGCTCTGCTGAAGCCAGTTACCTTCGGAAAAAGAG
TTGGTAGCTCTTGATCCGGCAAACAAACCACCGCTGGTAGCGGTGGTTTTTTTGTTTGCAAGCAGCAGAT
TACGCGCAGAAAAAAAGGATCTCAAGAAGATCCTTTGATCTTTTCTACGGGGTCTGACGCTCAGTGGAAC
GAAAACTCACGTTAAGGGATTTTGGTCATGAGATTATCAAAAAGGATCTTCACCTAGATCCTTTTAAATT
AAAAATGAAGTTTTAAATCAATCTAAAGTATATATGAGTAAACTTGGTCTGACAGTTACCAATGCTTAAT
CAGTGAGGCACCTATCTCAGCGATCTGTCTATTTCGTTCATCCATAGTTGCCTGACTCCCCGTCGTGTAG
ATAACTACGATACGGGAGGGCTTACCATCTGGCCCCAGTGCTGCAATGATACCGCGAGACCCACGCTCAC
CGGCTCCAGATTTATCAGCAATAAACCAGCCAGCCGGAAGGGCCGAGCGCAGAAGTGGTCCTGCAACTTT
ATCCGCCTCCATCCAGTCTATTAATTGTTGCCGGGAAGCTAGAGTAAGTAGTTCGCCAGTTAATAGTTTG
CGCAACGTTGTTGCCATTGCTACAGGCATCGTGGTGTCACGCTCGTCGTTTGGTATGGCTTCATTCAGCT
CCGGTTCCCAACGATCAAGGCGAGTTACATGATCCCCCATGTTGTGCAAAAAAGCGGTTAGCTCCTTCGG
TCCTCCGATCGTTGTCAGAAGTAAGTTGGCCGCAGTGTTATCACTCATGGTTATGGCAGCACTGCATAAT
TCTCTTACTGTCATGCCATCCGTAAGATGCTTTTCTGTGACTGGTGAGTACTCAACCAAGTCATTCTGAG
AATAGTGTATGCGGCGACCGAGTTGCTCTTGCCCGGCGTCAATACGGGATAATACCGCGCCACATAGCAG
AACTTTAAAAGTGCTCATCATTGGAAAACGTTCTTCGGGGCGAAAACTCTCAAGGATCTTACCGCTGTTG
AGATCCAGTTCGATGTAACCCACTCGTGCACCCAACTGATCTTCAGCATCTTTTACTTTCACCAGCGTTT
CTGGGTGAGCAAAAACAGGAAGGCAAAATGCCGCAAAAAAGGGAATAAGGGCGACACGGAAATGTTGAAT
ACTCATACTCTTCCTTTTTCAATATTATTGAAGCATTTATCAGGGTTATTGTCTCATGAGCGGATACATA
TTTGAATGTATTTAGAAAAATAAACAAATAGGGGTTCCGCGCACATTTCCCCGAAAAGTGCCACCTGACG
TCGACGGATCGGGAGATCTCCCGATCCCCTATGGTGCACTCTCAGTACAATCTGCTCTGATGCCGCATAG
TTAAGCCAGTATCTGCTCCCTGCTTGTGTGTTGGAGGTCGCTGAGTAGTGCGCGAGCAAAATTTAAGCTA
CAACAAGGCAA
Features (pLannotate 1.2.2; 24 found; start..end, strand, type, name):
     86..465     +  enhancer       CMV enhancer: human cytomegalovirus immediate early enhancer
    466..665     +  promoter       CMV promoter: human cytomegalovirus (CMV) immediate early promoter
    683..863     +  LTR            5' LTR (truncated): truncated 5' long terminal repeat (LTR) from HIV-1
    910..1035    +  misc_feature   HIV-1 Ψ: packaging signal of human immunodeficiency virus type 1
   1019..1357    +  CDS            HIV-1 gag (fragment): gag protein from human immunodeficiency virus 1; gag
   1532..1765    +  misc_feature   RRE: The Rev response element (RRE) of HIV-1 allows for Rev-dependent mRNA export from the nucleus to the cytoplasm.
   2142..2242    +  CDS            Rev (fragment): human immunodeficiency virus 1 (HIV-1) Rev protein; rev; enhances nuclear export of unspliced and incompletely spliced viral mRNAs
   2292..2409    +  misc_feature   cPPT/CTS: central polypurine tract and central termination sequence of HIV-1
   2662..2695    +  protein_bind   loxP: Cre-mediated recombination occurs in the 8-bp core sequence (GCATACAT). Cre recombinase
   2782..2801    -  CDS            VN155(I152L) (fragment): improved N-terminal fragment of mVenus for use in bimolecular fluorescence complementation (BiFC) (Kodama and Hu, 2010)
   2820..2887    +  misc_RNA       tracrRNA (fragment): trans-activating CRISPR RNA for the Streptococcus pyogenes CRISPR/Cas9 system
   2952..4123    +  promoter       EF-1α promoter: strong constitutive promoter for human elongation factor EF-1α
   4135..4731    +  CDS            PuroR: puromycin N-acetyltransferase; pac from Streptomyces alboniger; confers resistance to puromycin
   4807..5526    +  CDS            EGFP: the original enhanced GFP (Yang et al., 1996) mammalian codon-optimized
   5549..5582    +  protein_bind   loxP: Cre-mediated recombination occurs in the 8-bp core sequence (GCATACAT). Cre recombinase
   5615..5638    +  misc_feature   MCS (fragment): pBluescript multiple cloning site
   5638..6226    +  misc_feature   WPRE: woodchuck hepatitis virus posttranscriptional regulatory element
   6227..6246    +  misc_feature   MCS (fragment): pBluescript multiple cloning site
   6248..6748    +  CDS            nef (fragment): NEF_HV1LA - Experimental evidence at protein level: Swiss-Prot protein existence level 1. Extracellular Nef protein targets CD4(+) T-lymphocytes for apoptosis by interacting with CXCR4 surface receptors. From Human immunodeficiency virus type 1 group M subtype B (isolate Lai) (HIV-1).
   6755..6935    +  LTR            5' LTR (truncated): truncated 5' long terminal repeat (LTR) from HIV-1
   6997..7585    -  rep_origin     ori: high-copy-number ColE1/pMB1/pBR322/pUC origin of replication
   7756..8616    -  CDS            AmpR: β-lactamase; bla; confers resistance to ampicillin, carbenicillin, and related antibiotics
   8617..8721    -  promoter       AmpR promoter: bla
   8780..8832    -  misc_feature   bom (fragment): basis of mobility region from pBR322
