[The description below was written by a language model from this plasmid's Addgene catalogue record and pLannotate feature annotations shown in this document.]
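Description:
pMCB306 is a lentiviral sgRNA expression vector built on the pSicoR backbone for CRISPR work in mammalian cells. It was derived from an earlier U6-driven sgGFP/non-targeting guide plasmid. In bacteria it is maintained through a high-copy ColE1/pUC-type origin and selected with ampicillin via β-lactamase. The viral portion has a CMV enhancer/promoter fused to a truncated HIV-1 5' LTR, which drives Tat-independent production of the genomic RNA in packaging cells. This is followed by the Ψ packaging signal with a gag fragment, the Rev response element for nuclear export, and the cPPT/CTS. A WPRE and a truncated 3' LTR close the transfer cassette.

The payload combines a guide RNA unit with a selection/reporter unit. The annotated Streptococcus pyogenes tracrRNA-derived scaffold follows a 20-nt spacer, which the annotation tool matches to a short mVenus/GFP-family fragment, suggesting that the resident guide is GFP-directed. New guides are inserted using the BlpI and BstXI cloning sites. The feature table does not annotate the sgRNA promoter, so it is not stated directly, although the parent plasmid's name implies a U6 promoter. Downstream, an EF-1α promoter drives puromycin N-acetyltransferase and EGFP. The short gap between the two coding sequences would fit a linker or 2A-type peptide, but none is annotated. Two loxP sites flank the guide and marker region, a pSicoR feature that allows Cre-mediated excision. Transduced cells can be selected with puromycin and tracked by green fluorescence. The associated publication used CRISPR screening for pairwise genetic interactions to identify synergistic cancer drug combinations.
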