Addgene plasmid #89360: pMCB306
Purpose: sgRNA expression vector with GFP, puromycin resistance, BlpI+BstXI cloning sites
Depositing lab: Michael Bassik. Depositing organization: Stanford University. Publication: Synergistic drug combinations for cancer identified in a CRISPR screen for pairwise genetic interactions. Han K, Jeng EE, Hess GT, Morgens DW, Li A, Bassik MC. Nat Biotechnol. 2017 Mar 20. doi: 10.1038/nbt.3834. PubMed 28319085.
Backbone
  Vector backbone: pSicoR
  Vector type: Mammalian Expression, Lentiviral, CRISPR
  Selectable markers: Puromycin
Growth in bacteria
  Bacterial resistance: Ampicillin, 100 μg/mL
  Growth temperature: 37°C
  Growth strain: NEB Stable
  Copy number: High Copy
Gene/Insert
  Gene/Insert name: GFP, puromycin resistance
  gRNA/shRNA sequence: GACCAGGATGGGCACCACCC
Terms and licenses: Academic/Nonprofit Terms; Industry Terms: Not Available to Industry
Depositor comments: pMCB306 was originally derived from pU6-sgGFP-NT1 (addgene #46914) from the Weissman and Qi labs
How to cite: pMCB306 was a gift from Michael Bassik (Addgene plasmid # 89360 ; http://n2t.net/addgene:89360 ; RRID:Addgene_89360)
